>Addgene plasmid #60144 | pNB695 | depositor full sequence | sequence record 96226 | pNB695 sequence 7216 bps
GTGGCGAAACCCGACAGGACTATAAAGATACCAGGCGTTTCCCCCTGGAAGCTCCCTCGTGCGCTCTCCT
GTTCCGACCCTGCCGCTTACCGGATACCTGTCCGCCTTTCTCCCTTCGGGAAGCGTGGCGCTTTCTCATA
GCTCACGCTGTAGGTATCTCAGTTCGGTGTAGGTCGTTCGCTCCAAGCTGGGCTGTGTGCACGAACCCCC
CGTTCAGCCCGACCGCTGCGCCTTATCCGGTAACTATCGTCTTGAGTCCAACCCGGTAAGACACGACTTA
TCGCCACTGGCAGCAGCCACTGGTAACAGGATTAGCAGAGCGAGGTATGTAGGCGGTGCTACAGAGTTCT
TGAAGTGGTGGCCTAACTACGGCTACACTAGAAGGACAGTATTTGGTATCTGCGCTCTGCTGAAGCCAGT
TACCTTCGGAAAAAGAGTTGGTAGCTCTTGATCCGGCAAACAAACCACCGCTGGTAGCGGTGGTTTTTTT
GTTTGCAAGCAGCAGATTACGCGCAGAAAAAAAGGATCTCAAGAAGATCCTTTGATCTTTTCTACGGGGT
CTGACGCTCAGTGGAACGAAAACTCACGTTAAGGGATTTTGGTCATGAGATTATCAAAAAGGATCTTCAC
CTAGATCCTTTTAAATTAAAAATGAAGTTTTAAATCAATCTAAAGTATATATGAGTAAACTTGGTCTGAC
AGTTACCAATGCTTAATCAGTGAGGCACCTATCTCAGCGATCTGTCTATTTCGTTCATCCATAGTTGCCT
GACTCCCCGTCGTGTAGATAACTACGATACGGGAGGGCTTACCATCTGGCCCCAGTGCTGCAATGATACC
GCGAGACCCACGCTCACCGGCTCCAGATTTATCAGCAATAAACCAGCCAGCCGGAAGGGCCGAGCGCAGA
AGTGGTCCTGCAACTTTATCCGCCTCCATCCAGTCTATTAATTGTTGCCGGGAAGCTAGAGTAAGTAGTT
CGCCAGTTAATAGTTTGCGCAACGTTGTTGCCATTGCTACAGGCATCGTGGTGTCACGCTCGTCGTTTGG
TATGGCTTCATTCAGCTCCGGTTCCCAACGATCAAGGCGAGTTACATGATCCCCCATGTTGTGCAAAAAA
GCGGTTAGCTCCTTCGGTCCTCCGATCGTTGTCAGAAGTAAGTTGGCCGCAGTGTTATCACTCATGGTTA
TGGCAGCACTGCATAATTCTCTTACTGTCATGCCATCCGTAAGATGCTTTTCTGTGACTGGTGAGTACTC
AACCAAGTCATTCTGAGAATAGTGTATGCGGCGACCGAGTTGCTCTTGCCCGGCGTCAATACGGGATAAT
ACCGCGCCACATAGCAGAACTTTAAAAGTGCTCATCATTGGAAAACGTTCTTCGGGGCGAAAACTCTCAA
GGATCTTACCGCTGTTGAGATCCAGTTCGATGTAACCCACTCGTGCACCCAACTGATCTTCAGCATCTTT
TACTTTCACCAGCGTTTCTGGGTGAGCAAAAACAGGAAGGCAAAATGCCGCAAAAAAGGGAATAAGGGCG
ACACGGAAATGTTGAATACTCATACTCTTCCTTTTTCAATATTATTGAAGCATTTATCAGGGTTATTGTC
TCATGAGCGGATACATATTTGAATGTATTTAGAAAAATAAACAAATAGGGGTTCCGCGCACATTTCCCCG
AAAAGTGCCACCTGACGTCTAAGAAACCATTATTATCATGACATTAACCTATAAAAATAGGCGTATCACG
AGGCCAGCTTTTCAATTCAATTCATCATTTTTTTTTTATTCTTTTTTTTGATTTCGGTTTCTTTGAAATT
TTTTTGATTCGGTAATCTCCGAACAGAAGGAAGAACGAAGGAAGGAGCACAGACTTAGATTGGTATATAT
ACGCATATGTAGTGTTGAAGAAACATGAAATTGCCCAGTATTCTTAACCCAACTGCACAGAACAAAAACA
TGCAGGAAACGAAGATAAATCATGTCGAAAGCTACATATAAGGAACGTGCTGCTACTCATCCTAGTCCTG
TTGCTGCCAAGCTATTTAATATCATGCACGAAAAGCAAACAAACTTGTGTGCTTCATTGGATGTTCGTAC
CACCAAGGAATTACTGGAGTTAGTTGAAGCATTAGGTCCCAAAATTTGTTTACTAAAAACACATGTGGAT
ATCTTGACTGATTTTTCCATGGAGGGCACAGTTAAGCCGCTAAAGGCATTATCCGCCAAGTACAATTTTT
TACTCTTCGAAGACAGAAAATTTGCTGACATTGGTAATACAGTCAAATTGCAGTACTCTGCGGGTGTATA
CAGAATAGCAGAATGGGCAGACATTACGAATGCACACGGTGTGGTGGGCCCAGGTATTGTTAGCGGTTTG
AAGCAGGCGGCAGAAGAAGTAACAAAGGAACCTAGAGGCCTTTTGATGTTAGCAGAATTGTCATGCAAGG
GCTCCCTATCTACTGGAGAATATACTAAGGGTACTGTTGACATTGCGAAGAGCGACAAAGATTTTGTTAT
CGGCTTTATTGCTCAAAGAGACATGGGTGGAAGAGATGAAGGTTACGATTGGTTGATTATGACACCCGGT
GTGGGTTTAGATGACAAGGGAGACGCATTGGGTCAACAGTATAGAACCGTGGATGATGTGGTCTCTACAG
GATCTGACATTATTATTGTTGGAAGAGGACTATTTGCAAAGGGAAGGGATGCTAAGGTAGAGGGTGAACG
TTACAGAAAAGCAGGCTGGGAAGCATATTTGAGAAGATGCGGCCAGCAAAACTAAAAAACTGTATTATAA
GTAAATGCATGTATACTAAACTCACAAATTAGAGCTTCAATTTAATTATATCAGTTATTACCCGCCCTTT
CGTCTCGCGCGTTTCGGTGATGACGGTGAAAACCTCTGACACATGCAGCTCCCGGAGACGGTCACAGCTT
GTCTGTAAGCGGATGCCGGGAGCAGACAAGCCCGTCAGGGCGCGTCAGCGGGTGTTGGCGGGTGTCGGGG
CTGGCTTAACTATGCGGCATCAGAGCAGATTGTACTGAGAGTGCACCATATGCGGTGTGAAATACCGCAC
AGATGCGTAAGGAGAAAATACCGCATCAGGCGCCATTCGCCATTCAGGCTGCGCAACTGTTGGGAAGGGC
GATCGGTGCGGGCCTCTTCGCTATTACGCCAGGCGTCGAGAAGTGACATCACCCGAAAAGAAGCTAAGTC
TTTCTCCTAATTCATATTTAATTATTGTACATGGACATATCATACGTAATGCTCAACCTTAAGCTGCTGC
GGAGCTTCCACGAGCACCAGCACCTGAAGCAACTAGACTTATTTGCGCTTGAGTTAGTTCTATACTTGGC
AGTGGAAGTTTGTCATTATGAGTTGGTGGAGGTAAAAATCCAACCTTGTTTAAAAATGCAATATATATAC
CAACCTCTTCTGGAGTAACACCTATTCCATTAGACCAATCAACACCTGTCCATGCGGTGTCTTTCTTTAA
AGATGCCACGGCGTTCCTATCGTCTAGTTCCGGAGCTTTGGTACTTTCAGGTAAGTTGTCTAAGACCATG
TGTAGCAAAGGATACAACGCATTTTCTTCATTCCTGTCAATAACAGACGCCTCCAATGATTTCTTCCATT
TAGAATAGCTTTCGATTTCGACATCGTAACCATAATCGTGTAAAGTATACAAGTAGTCTTTGAATAATAT
TCTTGGGTGACCCGTTACTTGAGCAACGGCCAATTCATTTTCTTTGGGAGGATTCAAAGACGTAGCAACA
ACAACACGAGCAACATGATCTACTGGAACCATATTCACGGAATTTTCGATATCTGGAATCTTACCTAATT
GGACTGAACCTTTCAAAAATCTCAATAAGAAATCATCTGTGTTTGAAGAACCATTGGCAGAGGCACCTGT
TACGTAACCTGGTCTGACAATACACCCACGTAGGCCCCTTTCACCTGCACGTCTAATGATGTACTCAGCA
GCCCATTTGGACTGACCATATCCACCAGTGAGCCCGCTTGCAGAGGCTGGAATTCGAGCTCCGGATGCAA
GGGTTCGAATCCCTTAGCTCTCATTATTTTTTGCTTTTTCTCTTGAGGTCACATGATCGCAAAATGGCAA
ATGGCACGTGAAGCTGTCGATATTGGGGAACTGTGGTGGTTGGCAAATGACTAATTAAGTTAGTCAAGGC
GCCATCCTCATGAAAACTGTGTAACATAATAACCGAAGTGTCGAAAAGGTGGCACCTTGTCCAATTGAAC
ACGCTCGATGAAAAAAATAAGATATATATAAGGTTAAGTAAAGCGTCTGTTAGAAAGGAAGTTTTTCCTT
TTTCTTGCTCTCTTGTCTTTTCATCTACTATTTCCTTCGTGTAATACAGGGTCGTCAGATACATAGATAC
AATTCTATTACCCCCATCCATACTCTTAATTAACCATGGCTCCACCAAAAAAAAAAAGAAAAGTTGCCAT
GGGTGGGGGCAGCATGATGAAGAGAGAAAAAAATGTTGTTTACGGCCCCGAACCCAAACACCCTTTGGGA
AACTTTACTGCTGGAGAAATGCTCTACAATGCCCTTCATAAGCATTCCCACATACCGCAAGCAATATTAG
ATGTGATGGGTAATGAATCGCTGTCATATCAAGAATTTTTCGACACTACTGTCAAGCTAGGACAAAGTCT
TCAAAATTGTGGATACAAGATGAATGATGTAGTGTCGATCTGTGCTGAGAACAATAAAAGATTTTTCATC
CCCATTATTTCAGCTTGGTATATTGGTATGGTTGTAGCACCTGTTAATGAAGACTACATCCCAGATGAAC
TTTGTAAAGTCACGGGTATATCAAAACCAATACTGGTCTTCACTACAAGAAAAATCTTACCTAAGGTATT
AGAGGTAAAGGACAGAACTAATTACATAAAGAGAATTATAATACTAGATTCTGAAGAAAATCTGCTTGGT
TGCGAAAGTCTTCATAATTTTATGTCCCGTTATTCGGATAATAATCTTCAGACCTTTAAGCCTCTACATT
ACGATCCTGTTGATCAAGTGGCAGCTATTTTATGTTCGTCAGGCACAACTGGATTACCCAAAGGTGTTAT
GCAAACGCATAGAAACATTTGTGTTCGACTTACACATGCTTCGGATCCCAGAGTTGGAACACAACTTATT
CCTGGAGTATCAGTTTTGGCGTATCTGCCTTTCTTCCATGCTTTTGGGTTTTCTATAAACTTAGGATACT
TTATGGTGGGCCTTCGTGTTGTTATGCTAAGACGATTTAATCAAGAAGTATTTTTAAAAGCCATTCAAGA
TTATGAAGTTCGAAGTGTAATCAACGTTCCATCAACAATACTGTTCTTGTCGAAAAGTCCTTTAGTTGAC
AAATACGATTTATCGACTTTGGCGGAATTGTGTTGCGGCGCTGCACCATTAGCAAAGGAAGTTGCTGAGA
TAGCAGTGAAACGACTAAACCTGCCAGGAATTCGTTGTGGATATGGTTTGACAGAGTCTACTTCAGCTAA
TATACATACTCTTCACAATGAATTTAAGTCAGGATCACTTGGAAAAGTCACTCCTTATATGGCTGCGAAA
ATAATAGATAGGAACACTGGTGAAGCTTTGGGACCAAATCAAGTTGGAGAACTATGCATCTGGGGTCCTA
TGGTAACAAAAGGTTACGTGAACAATCCACAAGCCACCAAAGAGGCTATTGATGACGACGGTTGGCTTCA
CTCTGGAGACTTTGGATACTATGATGAGGATGAATATTTCTATATAGTGGACCGTTACAAGGAACTTATT
AAATATAAAGGCTATCAGGTAGCACCTGTAGAATTAGAAGAGATTTTATTACAACATCCAGGTATAAGAG
ATGTTGCTGTCGTTGGTATTCCTGATATAGAAGCTGGAGAACTACCAGCTGGGTTCGTGGTTAAACAACC
CGGAGCACAACTTACAGCAAAAGAAGTTTACGATTTTCTTGCCCAACGGGTCTCTCATTCAAAGTATTTG
CGTGGAGGAGTTCGATTCGTTGATTCAATACCCAGGAATGTTACAGGTAAAATTTCAAGAAAAGAACTTC
GAGAGGCGTTGATGGAAAAAGCTGGAGGTGGCAGTATGTACAAAACTAGTGCAGCGAACGACGAAAATTA
CGCCCTTGCAGCGTAATAACTAGTTAATACAAATAAGGCGCGCCACTTCTAAATAAGCGAATTTCTTATG
ATTTATGATTTTTATTATTAAATAAGTTATAAAAAAAATAAGTGTATACAAATTTTAAAGTGACTCTTAG
GTTTTAAAACGAAAATTCTTATTCTTGAGTAACTCTTTCCTGTAGGTCAGGTTGCTTTCTCAGGTATAGT
ATGAGGTCGCTCTTATTGACCACACCTCTACCGGCAGATCCGCTAGGGATAACAGGGTAATATAGATCTC
TCGAGGCGGCCGCCAGCATCATTGATGTAATCTTCTACTAGTTGATCCAATTGTCCAGCAGCTCTAATAA
CAATCAACCCACGTGGTTTAGCAACACCTAAGTAAATGGTTTGTCTGGCTGGGGGATATGCAGGGTCGAT
AACTGAAAAGGTTGCGCCGGCTTTCAAGACACCCATCACACATACCATCAAATCCACACCCCTAGAAGAA
TAGATCATCACTACATCACCTCTTTTGATACCTGTTTTAATCAAATAATGGGCAACTATGTTAGAAGTGC
GGTTGATGTCGCGATAAGTGAAAGAACGGGACTTGTCGGAATTTAGTGTTGGAGTCTCCACAACACAGGT
TCTCTCTGGGAAGGCTTCAGCATTGTCCTGGAAAATGTCGTGAATACACCCCACGAAATCGCACCAGCCC
AAGTTCTTAGTTGGATCAGGTAAACTATCCTTGGATGATGCGGTGATCAGAGAGAGGATCTGCCTGCATT
AATGAATCGGCCAACGCGCGGGGAGAGGCGGTTTGCGTATTGGGCGCTCTTCCGCTTCCTCGCTCACTGA
CTCGCTGCGCTCGGTCGTTCGGCTGCGGCGAGCGGTATCAGCTCACTCAAAGGCGGTAATACGGTTATCC
ACAGAATCAGGGGATAACGCAGGAAAGAACATGTGAGCAAAAGGCCAGCAAAAGGCCAGGAACCGTAAAA
AGGCCGCGTTGCTGGCGTTTTTCCATAGGCTCCGCCCCCCTGACGAGCATCACAAAAATCGACGCTCAAG
TCAGAG
Features (pLannotate 1.2.2; 13 found; start..end, strand, type, name):
    703..1563    -  CDS            AmpR: β-lactamase; bla; confers resistance to ampicillin, carbenicillin, and related antibiotics
   1564..1668    -  promoter       AmpR promoter: bla
   1766..1981    +  promoter       URA3 promoter: S. cerevisiae URA3
   1982..2785    +  CDS            URA3: orotidine-5'-phosphate decarboxylase, required for uracil biosynthesis; S. cerevisiae URA3; yeast auxotrophic marker, counterselectable with 5-fluoroorotic acid (5-FOA)
   2874..2909    +  CDS            rop (fragment): Rop protein, which maintains plasmids at low copy number; rop
   3011..3110    +  misc_feature   bom (fragment): basis of mobility region from pBR322
   3116..3182    -  CDS            lacZα (fragment): LacZα fragment of β-galactosidase; lacZ fragment
   3279..4035    -  CDS            LYS2 (fragment): alpha-aminoadipate reductase, required for lysine biosynthesis; S. cerevisiae LYS2; yeast auxotrophic marker
   4084..4433    +  promoter       MET17 promoter: S. cerevisiae MET17; expression is repressed by methionine; MET15; MET25
   6217..6404    +  terminator     ADH1 terminator: S. cerevisiae ADH1; transcription terminator for the S. cerevisiae alcohol dehydrogenase 1 (ADH1) gene
   6457..6915    -  CDS            LYS2 (fragment): alpha-aminoadipate reductase, required for lysine biosynthesis; S. cerevisiae LYS2; yeast auxotrophic marker
   6924..6977    -  CDS            lacI (fragment): lac repressor; lacI; The lac repressor binds to the lac operator to inhibit transcription in E. coli. This inhibition can be relieved by adding lactose or isopropyl-β-D-thiogalactopyranoside (IPTG).
   7160..532     -  rep_origin     ori (across the origin): high-copy-number ColE1/pMB1/pBR322/pUC origin of replication
