[The description below was written by a language model from this plasmid's Addgene catalogue record and pLannotate feature annotations shown in this document.]
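Description:
pNB695 is a yeast "disintegrator" integrating plasmid built on the pIS385 backbone for expressing a short-lived, nuclear-targeted luciferase reporter in Saccharomyces cerevisiae. In E. coli it is maintained at high copy through a ColE1/pUC-type origin and selected with ampicillin via the β-lactamase gene. No yeast replication origin or centromere is annotated, consistent with delivery by chromosomal integration. The yeast markers are URA3, which can be selected on uracil-free medium and counterselected with 5-FOA, and LYS2. LYS2 appears in the feature table only as two partial fragments that flank the expression cassette, an arrangement that suggests they act as homology arms for targeting the LYS2 locus. URA3 counterselection would then allow loss of the vector sequences, although the record does not spell out this mechanism.

The payload is a synthetic green beetle luciferase (GrLuc) cloned between retained PacI and AscI sites. It carries an N-terminal nuclear localization signal and a C-terminal ssrA tag, the degron recognised by the bacterial ClpXP protease. Transcription is driven by the MET17 promoter, which is repressed by methionine and so provides a switchable input, and is terminated by the ADH1 terminator. The luciferase coding region itself is not called by the automated annotation, but the unannotated gap between promoter and terminator matches the stated insert size. The annotated sequence is slightly shorter than the catalogue's total size. Concentrating the signal in the nucleus and destabilising the protein, presumably in strains supplying ClpXP, suits the reporter to tracking rapid changes in gene expression in single cells by time-lapse luminescence microscopy.
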