Addgene plasmid #60144: pNB695
Purpose: Disintegrator plasmid encoding MET17 promoter driven green beetle luciferase with nuclear localization signal (NLS) and ClpXP degron tag (ssrA).
Depositing lab: Nicolas Buchler. Depositing organization: Duke University. Publication: Measuring fast gene dynamics in single cells with time-lapse luminescence microscopy. Mazo-Vargas A, Park H, Aydin M, Buchler NE. Mol Biol Cell. 2014 Sep 17. pii: mbc.E14-07-1187. 10.1091/mbc.E14-07-1187 PubMed 25232010.
Backbone
  Vector backbone: pIS385
  Backbone size w/o insert (bp): 5480
  Total vector size (bp): 7238
  Vector type: Yeast Expression
  Selectable markers: URA3 ; LYS2
Growth in bacteria
  Bacterial resistance: Ampicillin, 100 μg/mL
  Growth temperature: 37°C
  Growth strain: DH5alpha
  Copy number: High Copy
Gene/Insert
  Gene/Insert name: GrLuc (alt names: Green beetle luciferase; pIS385-MET17pr-NLS-GrLuc-ssrA)
  Species: Synthetic
  Insert size (bp): 1758
  Promoter: MET17pr
  Tag / fusion protein: Nuclear localization signal (NLS) (N terminal on insert); ClpXP degron (C terminal on insert)
  Cloning method: Restriction Enzyme; 5′ cloning site PacI (not destroyed); 3′ cloning site AscI (not destroyed)
  Sequencing primers: 5′ TCTAGAACTAGTGGATC; 3′ CTGCCGGTAGAGGTGTGGTCAATAAG
Terms and licenses: Academic/Nonprofit Terms; Industry Terms: Not Available to Industry
How to cite: pNB695 was a gift from Nicolas Buchler (Addgene plasmid # 60144 ; http://n2t.net/addgene:60144 ; RRID:Addgene_60144)
