>Addgene plasmid #60144 | pNB695 | addgene partial sequence | sequence record 98198 | pHIS-F 5'-TCGTGTAATACAGGGTCGTCA-3'
ATTCTATTACCCCCATCCATACTCTTAATTAACCATGGCTCCACCAAAAAAAAAAAGAAAAGTTGCCATG
GGTGGGGGCAGCATGATGAAGAGAGAAAAAAATGTTGTTTACGGCCCCGAACCCAAACACCCTTTGGGAA
ACTTTACTGCTGGAGAAATGCTCTACAATGCCCTTCATAAGCATTCCCACATACCGCAAGCAATATTAGA
TGTGATGGGTAATGAATCGCTGTCATATCAAGAATTTTTCGACACTACTGTCAAGCTAGGACAAAGTCTT
CAAAATTGTGGATACAAGATGAATGATGTAGTGTCGATCTGTGCTGAGAACAATAAAAGATTTTTCATCC
CCATTATTTCAGCTTGGTATATTGGTATGGTTGTAGCACCTGTTAATGAAGACTACATCCCAGATGAACT
TTGTAAAGTCACGGGTATATCAAAACCAATACTGGTCTTCACTACAAGAAAAATCTTACCTAAGGTATTA
GAGGTAAAGGACAGAACTAATTACATAAAGAGAATTATAATACTAGATTCTGAAGAAAATCTGCTTGGTT
GCGAAAGTCTTCATAATTTTATGTCCCGTTATTCGGATAATAATCTTCAGACCTTTAAGCCTCTACATTA
CGATCCTGTTGATCAAGTGGCAGCTATTTTATGTTCGTCAGGCACAACTGGATTACCCAAAGGTGTTATG
CAAACGCATAGAAACATTTGTGTTCGACTTACACATGCTTCGGATCCCAGAGTTGGAACACAACTTATTC
CTGGAGTATCAGTTTTGGCGTATCTGCCTTTCTTCCATGCTTTTGGGTTTTCTATAAACTTAGGATACTT
TATGGTGGGCCTTCGTGTTGTTATGCTAAGACGATTTAATCAAGAAGTATTTTTAAAAGCCATTCAAGAT
TATGAAGTTCGAAGTGTAATCAACGTTCCATCAACAATACTGTTCTTGTCGAAAAGTCCTTTAGTTGACA
A
