>Addgene plasmid #60144 | pNB695 | addgene partial sequence | sequence record 98199 | pHybLex_rev 5'-GAGTCACTTTAAAATTTGTATACAC-3'
AACTTATTTAATAATAAAAATCATAAATCATAAGAAATTCGCTTATTTAGAAGTGGCGCGCCTTATTTGT
ATTAACTAGTTATTACGCTGCAAGGGCGTAATTTTCGTCGTTCGCTGCACTAGTTTTGTACATACTGCCA
CCTCCAGCTTTTTCCATCAACGCCTCTCGAAGTTCTTTTCTTGAAATTTTACCTGTAACATTCCTGGGTA
TTGAATCAACGAATCGAACTCCTCCACGCAAATACTTTGAATGAGAGACCCGTTGGGCAAGAAAATCGTA
AACTTCTTTTGCTGTAAGTTGTGCTCCGGGTTGTTTAACCACGAACCCAGCTGGTAGTTCTCCAGCTTCT
ATATCAGGAATACCAACGACAGCAACATCTCTTATACCTGGATGTTGTAATAAAATCTCTTCTAATTCTA
CAGGTGCTACCTGATAGCCTTTATATTTAATAAGTTCCTTGTAACGGTCCACTATATAGAAATATTCATC
CTCATCATAGTATCCAAAGTCTCCAGAGTGAAGCCAACCGTCGTCATCAATAGCCTCTTTGGTGGCTTGT
GGATTGTTCACGTAACCTTTTGTTACCATAGGACCCCAGATGCATAGTTCTCCAACTTGATTTGGTCCCA
AAGCTTCACCAGTGTTCCTATCTATTATTTTCGCAGCCATATAAGGAGTGACTTTTCCAAGTGATCCTGA
CTTAAATTCATTGTGAAGAGTATGTATATTAGCTGAAGTAGACTCTGTCAAACCATATCCACAACGAATT
CCTGGCAGGTTTAGTCGTTTCACTGCTATCTCAGCAACTTCCTTTGCTAATGGTGCAGCGCCGCAACACA
ATTCCGCCAAAGTCGATAAATCGTATTTGTCAACTAAAGGACTTTTCGACAAGAACAGTATTGTTGATGG
AACGTTGATTACACTTCGAACTTCATAATCTTGAATGGCTTTTAAAAATACTTCTTGATTAAATCGTCTT
A
